Addgene plasmid #204479: pLenti HsATP10B_E993A
Purpose: transfer plasmid for lentiviral vector production expressing Hs ATP10B E993A mutant
Depositing lab: Veerle Baekelandt. Depositing organization: Katholieke Universiteit Leuven. Publication: The lipid flippase ATP10B enables cellular lipid uptake under stress conditions. Wouters R, Beletchi I, Van den Haute C, Baekelandt V, Martin S, Eggermont J, Vangheluwe P. Biochim Biophys Acta Mol Cell Res. 2024 Feb;1871(2):119652. doi: 10.1016/j.bbamcr.2023.119652. Epub 2023 Dec 11. PubMed 38086447.
Backbone
  Vector backbone: lentiviral transferplasmid
  Backbone manufacturer: Didier Trono
  Backbone size w/o insert (bp): 11402
  Total vector size (bp): 15803
  Vector type: Lentiviral
  Selectable markers: Puromycin
Growth in bacteria
  Bacterial resistance: Ampicillin, 100 μg/mL
  Growth temperature: 37°C
  Growth strain: NEB Stable
  Copy number: Unknown
Gene/Insert
  Gene/Insert name: ATP10B
  Species: H. sapiens (human)
  Insert size (bp): 4386
  Mutation: E993A
  Entrez Gene: ATP10B (a.k.a. ATPVB)
  Promoter: CMV
  Cloning method: Restriction Enzyme; 5′ cloning site NheI (not destroyed); 3′ cloning site XhoI (not destroyed)
  Sequencing primers: 5′ CGCAAATGGGCGGTAGGCGTG; 3′ CAGACCTTGCATTCCTTTGG
Terms and licenses: Academic/Nonprofit Terms; Industry Terms: Not Available to Industry
Depositor comments: Please visit https://doi.org/10.1101/2023.06.01.543059 for bioRxiv preprint.
How to cite: pLenti HsATP10B_E993A was a gift from Veerle Baekelandt (Addgene plasmid # 204479 ; http://n2t.net/addgene:204479 ; RRID:Addgene_204479)
