[The description below was written by a language model from this plasmid's Addgene catalogue record and pLannotate feature annotations shown in this document.]
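Description:
pLenti HsATP10B_E993A is an HIV-1-based lentiviral transfer plasmid of about 15.8 kb, built on a Trono-type backbone and used to produce lentiviral vectors that express a mutant form of the human lipid flippase ATP10B. In bacteria it is maintained through a high-copy ColE1/pUC-type origin and selected with ampicillin via the β-lactamase gene. The backbone outside the viral region also carries remnants of older cloning vectors, including fragments of pBR322 elements (TcR, bom, rop) and an SV40 promoter–gpt–SV40 small t intron/poly(A) cassette. These appear to be legacy sequences rather than part of the payload.

The packaged region lies between two annotated truncated HIV-1 LTRs and contains the Ψ packaging signal with adjoining gag sequence, the Rev response element for Rev-dependent export of the genomic RNA, and the cPPT/CTS. Inside it, the CMV enhancer and immediate-early promoter drive the roughly 4.4 kb human ATP10B open reading frame carrying the E993A substitution, cloned between NheI and XhoI sites. An EMCV IRES follows, allowing the puromycin N-acetyltransferase gene to be translated from the same transcript, so puromycin selection enriches for transduced cells that also express the flippase. A WPRE downstream enhances transcript stability and expression.

ATP10B is the catalytic subunit of a P4-ATPase that moves glucosylceramide across lysosomal membranes. The record does not state the functional consequence of E993A, and no epitope tag or fluorescent reporter is annotated. The construct is intended for generating stable, puromycin-selected cell lines expressing this variant, for studies of ATP10B-dependent cellular lipid uptake.
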