Features (pLannotate 1.2.2; 32 found; start..end, strand, type, name):
    625..723     -  CDS            TBC1D5 (fragment): TBCD5_HUMAN - Also known as KIAA0210. Experimental evidence at protein level: Swiss-Prot protein existence level 1. May act as a GTPase-activating protein (GAP) for Rab family protein(s). May act as a GAP for RAB7A. Can displace RAB7A and retromer CSC subcomplex from the endosomal membrane to the cytosol; at least retromer displacement seems to require its catalytic activity (PubMed:19531583, PubMed:20923837). Required for retrograde transport of cargo proteins from endosomes to the trans-Golgi network (TGN); the function seems to require its catalytic activity. Involved in regulation of autop
   1129..1408    +  CDS            TcR (fragment): tetracycline efflux protein; tet; confers resistance to tetracycline
   1409..1457    -  misc_feature   bom (fragment): basis of mobility region from pBR322
   1559..1594    -  CDS            rop (fragment): Rop protein, which maintains plasmids at low copy number; rop
   1689..1793    +  promoter       AmpR promoter: bla
   1794..2654    +  CDS            AmpR: β-lactamase; bla; confers resistance to ampicillin, carbenicillin, and related antibiotics
   2825..3413    +  rep_origin     ori: high-copy-number ColE1/pMB1/pBR322/pUC origin of replication
   3596..3652    +  CDS            lacI (fragment): lac repressor; lacI; The lac repressor binds to the lac operator to inhibit transcription in E. coli. This inhibition can be relieved by adding lactose or isopropyl-β-D-thiogalactopyranoside (IPTG).
   3659..3988    +  promoter       SV40 promoter: SV40 enhancer and early promoter
   4188..4307    +  CDS            gpt (fragment): XGPT_ECOLI - Also known as gpp, gxu. Experimental evidence at protein level: Swiss-Prot protein existence level 1. Purine salvage pathway enzyme that catalyzes the transfer of the ribosyl-5-phosphate group from 5-phospho-alpha-D-ribose 1- diphosphate (PRPP) to the N9 position of the 6-oxopurines guanine and xanthine to form the corresponding ribonucleotides GMP (guanosine 5'- monophosphate) and XMP (xanthosine 5'-monophosphate), with the release of PPi. To a lesser extent, also acts on hypoxanthine (PubMed:9100006, PubMed:3886014). Does not ribophosphorylate adenine (PubMed:3886014). From Esch
   4307..4642    +  CDS            gpt (fragment): XGPT_ECOLI - Also known as gpp, gxu. Experimental evidence at protein level: Swiss-Prot protein existence level 1. Purine salvage pathway enzyme that catalyzes the transfer of the ribosyl-5-phosphate group from 5-phospho-alpha-D-ribose 1- diphosphate (PRPP) to the N9 position of the 6-oxopurines guanine and xanthine to form the corresponding ribonucleotides GMP (guanosine 5'- monophosphate) and XMP (xanthosine 5'-monophosphate), with the release of PPi. To a lesser extent, also acts on hypoxanthine (PubMed:9100006, PubMed:3886014). Does not ribophosphorylate adenine (PubMed:3886014). From Esch
   4737..5042    +  CDS            frsA (fragment): FRSA_ECOLI - Also known as yafA. Experimental evidence at protein level: Swiss-Prot protein existence level 1. Catalyzes the hydrolysis of esters (PubMed:15808744). Displays esterase activity toward pNP-butyrate (PubMed:15808744). May stimulate mixed-acid fermentation by acting as a fermentation/respiration switch that down-regulates respiration and up- regulates fermentation rates (PubMed:15169777). From Escherichia coli (strain K12).
   5046..5120    +  CDS            small t antigen (fragment): SV40 (simian virus 40) small t antigen
   5122..5187    +  intron         small t intron: SV40 (simian virus 40) small t antigen intron
   5317..5337    +  CDS            SV40 NLS: nuclear localization signal of SV40 (simian virus 40) large T antigen
   5656..5739    +  CDS            large T antigen (fragment): large T antigen from SV40 (simian virus 40)
   5762..5896    +  polyA_signal   SV40 poly(A) signal: SV40 polyadenylation signal
   6063..6392    +  CDS            nef (fragment): NEF_HV1BR - Experimental evidence at protein level: Swiss-Prot protein existence level 1. Extracellular Nef protein targets CD4(+) T-lymphocytes for apoptosis by interacting with CXCR4 surface receptors (PubMed:14990729). From Human immunodeficiency virus type 1 group M subtype B (isolate BRU/LAI) (HIV-1).
   6440..6697    +  LTR            5' LTR (truncated): truncated 5' long terminal repeat (LTR) from HIV-1
   6744..6869    +  misc_feature   HIV-1 Ψ: packaging signal of human immunodeficiency virus type 1
   6853..7216    +  CDS            HIV-1 gag (fragment): gag protein from human immunodeficiency virus 1; gag
   7362..7595    +  misc_feature   RRE: The Rev response element (RRE) of HIV-1 allows for Rev-dependent mRNA export from the nucleus to the cytoplasm.
   7972..8072    +  CDS            Rev (fragment): human immunodeficiency virus 1 (HIV-1) Rev protein; rev; enhances nuclear export of unspliced and incompletely spliced viral mRNAs
   8117..8234    +  misc_feature   cPPT/CTS: central polypurine tract and central termination sequence of HIV-1
   8293..8596    +  enhancer       CMV enhancer: human cytomegalovirus immediate early enhancer
   8597..8800    +  promoter       CMV promoter: human cytomegalovirus (CMV) immediate early promoter
   8895..13277   +  CDS            ATP10B: AT10B_HUMAN - Also known as ATPVB, KIAA0715. Experimental evidence at protein level: Swiss-Prot protein existence level 1. Catalytic component of a P4-ATPase flippase complex, which catalyzes the hydrolysis of ATP coupled to the transport of glucosylceramide (GlcCer) from the outer to the inner leaflet of lysosome membranes. Plays an important role in the maintenance of lysosome membrane integrity and function in cortical neurons. From Homo sapiens (Human).
  13441..13903   +  misc_feature   IRES: internal ribosome entry site (IRES) of the encephalomyocarditis virus (EMCV)
  13911..14507   +  CDS            PuroR: puromycin N-acetyltransferase; pac from Streptomyces alboniger; confers resistance to puromycin
  14527..15115   +  misc_feature   WPRE: woodchuck hepatitis virus posttranscriptional regulatory element
  15136..15240   +  CDS            nef (fragment): NEF_HV1LA - Experimental evidence at protein level: Swiss-Prot protein existence level 1. Extracellular Nef protein targets CD4(+) T-lymphocytes for apoptosis by interacting with CXCR4 surface receptors. From Human immunodeficiency virus type 1 group M subtype B (isolate Lai) (HIV-1).
  15285..15465   +  LTR            5' LTR (truncated): truncated 5' long terminal repeat (LTR) from HIV-1
>Addgene plasmid #204479 | pLenti HsATP10B_E993A | addgene full sequence | sequence record 404968 | Addgene NGS Result
ACACAAGAGGAAACTGAGAGGGAAAGATGTTGAAGTAATTTTCCCACAATTACAGCATCCGTTAGTTACG
ACTCTATGATCTTCTGACACAAATTCCATTTACTCCTCACCCTATGACTCAGTCGAATATATCAAAGTTA
TGGACATTATGCTAAGTAACAAATTACCCTTTTATATAGTAAATACTGAGTAGATTGAGAGAAGAAATTG
TTTGCAAACCTGAATAGCTTCAAGAAGAAGAGAAGTGAGGATAAGAATAACAGTTGTCATTTAACAAGTT
TTAACAAGTAACTTGGTTAGAAAGGGATTCAAATGCATAAAGCAAGGGATAAATTTTTCTGGCAACAAGA
CTATACAATATAACCTTAAATATGACTTCAAATAATTGTTGGAACTTGATAAAACTAATTAAATATTATT
GAAGATTATCAATATTATAAATGTAATTTACTTTTAAAAAGGGAACATAGAAATGTGTATCATTAGAGTA
GAAAACAATCCTTATTATCACAATTTGTCAAAACAAGTTTGTTATTAACACAAGTAGAATACTGCATTCA
ATTAAGTTGACTGCAGATTTTGTGTTTTGTTAAAATTAGAAAGAGATAACAACAATTTGAATTATTGAAA
GTAACATGTAAATAGTTCTACATACGTTCTTTTGACATCTTGTTCAATCATTGATCGAAGTTCTTTATCT
TGGAAGAATTTGTTCCAAAGACTCTGAAATAAGGAAAACAATCTATTATATAGTCTCACACCTTTGTTTT
ACTTTTAGTGATTTCAATTTAATAATGTAAATGGTTAAAATTTATTCTTCTCTGAGATCATTTCACATTG
CAGATAGAAAACCTGAGACTGGGGTAATTTTTATTAAAATCTAATTTAATCTCAGAAACACATCTTTATT
CTAACATCAATTTTTCCAGTTTGATATTATCATATAAAGTCAGCCTTCCTCATCTGCAGGTTCCACAACA
AAAATCCAACCAACTGTGGATCAAAAATATTGGGAAAAAATTAAAAATAGCAATACAACAATAAAAAAAT
ACAAATCAGAAAAACAGCACAGTATAACAACTTTATTTAGCATTTACAATCTATTAGGTATTATAAGTAA
TCTAGCCAGATCCTCTACGCCGGACGCATCGTGGCCGGCATCACCGGCGCCACAGGTGCGGTTGCTGGCG
CCTATATCGCCGACATCACCGATGGGGAAGATCGGGCTCGCCACTTCGGGCTCATGAGCGCTTGTTTCGG
CGTGGGTATGGTGGCAGGCCCCGTGGCCGGGGGACTGTTGGGCGCCATCTCCTTGCATGCACCATTCCTT
GCGGCGGCGGTGCTCAACGGCCTCAACCTACTACTGGGCTGCTTCCTAATGCAGGAGTCGCATAAGGGAG
AGCGTCGAATGGTGCACTCTCAGTACAATCTGCTCTGATGCCGCATAGTTAAGCCAGCCCCGACACCCGC
CAACACCCGCTGACGCGCCCTGACGGGCTTGTCTGCTCCCGGCATCCGCTTACAGACAAGCTGTGACCGT
CTCCGGGAGCTGCATGTGTCAGAGGTTTTCACCGTCATCACCGAAACGCGCGAGACGAAAGGGCCTCGTG
ATACGCCTATTTTTATAGGTTAATGTCATGATAATAATGGTTTCTTAGACGTCAGGTGGCACTTTTCGGG
GAAATGTGCGCGGAACCCCTATTTGTTTATTTTTCTAAATACATTCAAATATGTATCCGCTCATGAGACA
ATAACCCTGATAAATGCTTCAATAATATTGAAAAAGGAAGAGTATGAGTATTCAACATTTCCGTGTCGCC
CTTATTCCCTTTTTTGCGGCATTTTGCCTTCCTGTTTTTGCTCACCCAGAAACGCTGGTGAAAGTAAAAG
ATGCTGAAGATCAGTTGGGTGCACGAGTGGGTTACATCGAACTGGATCTCAACAGCGGTAAGATCCTTGA
GAGTTTTCGCCCCGAAGAACGTTTTCCAATGATGAGCACTTTTAAAGTTCTGCTATGTGGCGCGGTATTA
TCCCGTATTGACGCCGGGCAAGAGCAACTCGGTCGCCGCATACACTATTCTCAGAATGACTTGGTTGAGT
ACTCACCAGTCACAGAAAAGCATCTTACGGATGGCATGACAGTAAGAGAATTATGCAGTGCTGCCATAAC
CATGAGTGATAACACTGCGGCCAACTTACTTCTGACAACGATCGGAGGACCGAAGGAGCTAACCGCTTTT
TTGCACAACATGGGGGATCATGTAACTCGCCTTGATCGTTGGGAACCGGAGCTGAATGAAGCCATACCAA
ACGACGAGCGTGACACCACGATGCCTGTAGCAATGGCAACAACGTTGCGCAAACTATTAACTGGCGAACT
ACTTACTCTAGCTTCCCGGCAACAATTAATAGACTGGATGGAGGCGGATAAAGTTGCAGGACCACTTCTG
CGCTCGGCCCTTCCGGCTGGCTGGTTTATTGCTGATAAATCTGGAGCCGGTGAGCGTGGGTCTCGCGGTA
TCATTGCAGCACTGGGGCCAGATGGTAAGCCCTCCCGTATCGTAGTTATCTACACGACGGGGAGTCAGGC
AACTATGGATGAACGAAATAGACAGATCGCTGAGATAGGTGCCTCACTGATTAAGCATTGGTAACTGTCA
GACCAAGTTTACTCATATATACTTTAGATTGATTTAAAACTTCATTTTTAATTTAAAAGGATCTAGGTGA
AGATCCTTTTTGATAATCTCATGACCAAAATCCCTTAACGTGAGTTTTCGTTCCACTGAGCGTCAGACCC
CGTAGAAAAGATCAAAGGATCTTCTTGAGATCCTTTTTTTCTGCGCGTAATCTGCTGCTTGCAAACAAAA
AAACCACCGCTACCAGCGGTGGTTTGTTTGCCGGATCAAGAGCTACCAACTCTTTTTCCGAAGGTAACTG
GCTTCAGCAGAGCGCAGATACCAAATACTGTTCTTCTAGTGTAGCCGTAGTTAGGCCACCACTTCAAGAA
CTCTGTAGCACCGCCTACATACCTCGCTCTGCTAATCCTGTTACCAGTGGCTGCTGCCAGTGGCGATAAG
TCGTGTCTTACCGGGTTGGACTCAAGACGATAGTTACCGGATAAGGCGCAGCGGTCGGGCTGAACGGGGG
GTTCGTGCACACAGCCCAGCTTGGAGCGAACGACCTACACCGAACTGAGATACCTACAGCGTGAGCTATG
AGAAAGCGCCACGCTTCCCGAAGGGAGAAAGGCGGACAGGTATCCGGTAAGCGGCAGGGTCGGAACAGGA
GAGCGCACGAGGGAGCTTCCAGGGGGAAACGCCTGGTATCTTTATAGTCCTGTCGGGTTTCGCCACCTCT
GACTTGAGCGTCGATTTTTGTGATGCTCGTCAGGGGGGCGGAGCCTATGGAAAAACGCCAGCAACGCGGC
CTTTTTACGGTTCCTGGCCTTTTGCTGGCCTTTTGCTCACATGTTCTTTCCTGCGTTATCCCCTGATTCT
GTGGATAACCGTATTACCGCCTTTGAGTGAGCTGATACCGCTCGCCGCAGCCGAACGACCGAGCGCAGCG
AGTCAGTGAGCGAGGAAGCGGAAGAGCGCCCAATACGCAAACCGCCTCTCCCCGCGCGTTGGCCGATTCA
TTAATGCAGCTGTGGAATGTGTGTCAGTTAGGGTGTGGAAAGTCCCCAGGCTCCCCAGCAGGCAGAAGTA
TGCAAAGCATGCATCTCAATTAGTCAGCAACCAGGTGTGGAAAGTCCCCAGGCTCCCCAGCAGGCAGAAG
TATGCAAAGCATGCATCTCAATTAGTCAGCAACCATAGTCCCGCCCCTAACTCCGCCCATCCCGCCCCTA
ACTCCGCCCAGTTCCGCCCATTCTCCGCCCCATGGCTGACTAATTTTTTTTATTTATGCAGAGGCCGAGG
CCGCCTCGGCCTCTGAGCTATTCCAGAAGTAGTGAGGAGGCTTTTTTGGAGGCCTAGGCTTTTGCAAAAA
GCTTGGACACAAGACAGGCTTGCGAGATATGTTTGAGAATACCACTTTATCCCGCGTCAGGGAGAGGCAG
TGCGTAAAAAGACGCGGACTCATGTGAAATACTGGTTTTTAGTGCGCCAGATCTCTATAATCTCGCGCAA
CCTATTTTCCCCTCGAACACTTTTTAAGCCGTAGATAAACAGGCTGGGACACTTCACATGAGCGAAAAAT
ACATCGTCACCTGGGACATGTTGCAGATCCATGCACGTAAACTCGCAAGCCGACTGATGCCTTCTGAACA
ATGGAAAGGCATTATTGCCGTAAGCCGTGGCGGTCTGTACCGGGTGCGTTACTGGCGCGTGAACTGGGTA
TTCGTCATGTCGATACCGTTTGTATTTCCAGCTACGATCACGACAACCAGCGCGAGCTTAAAGTGCTGAA
ACGCGCAGAAGGCGATGGCGAAGGCTTCATCGTTATTGATGACCTGGTGGATACCGGTGGTACTGCGGTT
GCGATTCGTGAAATGTATCCAAAAGCGCACTTTGTCACCATCTTCGCAAAACCGGCTGGTCGTCCGCTGG
TTGATGACTATGTTGTTGATATCCCGCAAGATACCTGGATTGAACAGCCGTGGGATATGGGCGTCGTATT
CGTCCCGCCAATCTCCGGTCGCTAATCTTTTCAACGCCTGGCACTGCCGGGCGTTGTTCTTTTTAACTTC
AGGCGGGTTACAATAGTTTCCAGTAAGTATTCTGGAGGCTGCATCCATGACACAGGCAAACCTGAGCGAA
ACCCTGTTCAAACCCCGCTTTAAACATCCTGAAACCTCGACGCTAGTCCGCCGCTTTAATCACGGCGCAC
AACCGCCTGTGCAGTCGGCCCTTGATGGTAAAACCATCCCTCACTGGTATCGCATGATTAACCGTCTGAT
GTGGATCTGGCGCGGCATTGACCCACGCGAAATCCTCGACGTCCAGGCACGTATTGTGATGAGCGATGCC
GAACGTACCGACGATGATTTATACGATACGGTGATTGGCTACCGTGGCGGCAACTGGATTTATGAGTGGG
CCCCGGATCTTTGTGAAGGAACCTTACTTCTGTGGTGTGACATAATTGGACAAACTACCTACAGAGATTT
AAAGCTCTAAGGTAAATATAAAATTTTTAAGTGTATAATGTGTTAAACTACTGATTCTAATTGTTTGTGT
ATTTTAGATTCCAACCTATGGAACTGATGAATGGGAGCAGTGGTGGAATGCCTTTAATGAGGAAAACCTG
TTTTGCTCAGAAGAAATGCCATCTAGTGATGATGAGGCTACTGCTGACTCTCAACATTCTACTCCTCCAA
AAAAGAAGAGAAAGGTAGAAGACCCCAAGGACTTTCCTTCAGAATTGCTAAGTTTTTTGAGTCATGCTGT
GTTTAGTAATAGAACTCTTGCTTGCTTTGCTATTTACACCACAAAGGAAAAAGCTGCACTGCTATACAAG
AAAATTATGGAAAAATATTCTGTAACCTTTATAAGTAGGCATAACAGTTATAATCATAACATACTGTTTT
TTCTTACTCCACACAGGCATAGAGTGTCTGCTATTAATAACTATGCTCAAAAATTGTGTACCTTTAGCTT
TTTAATTTGTAAAGGGGTTAATAAGGAATATTTGATGTATAGTGCCTTGACTAGAGATCATAATCAGCCA
TACCACATTTGTAGAGGTTTTACTTGCTTTAAAAAACCTCCCACACCTCCCCCTGAACCTGAAACATAAA
ATGAATGCAATTGTTGTTGTTAACTTGTTTATTGCAGCTTATAATGGTTACAAATAAAGCAATAGCATCA
CAAATTTCACAAATAAAGCATTTTTTTCACTGCATTCTAGTTGTGGTTTGTCCAAACTCATCAATGTATC
TTATCATGTCTGGATCAACTGGATAACTCAAGCTAACCAAAATCATCCCAAACTTCCCACCCCATACCCT
ATTACCACTGCCAATTACCTGTGGTTTCATTTACTCTAAACCTGTGATTCCTCTGAATTATTTTCATTTT
AAAGAAATTGTATTTGTTAAATATGTACTACAAACTTAGTAGTTGGAAGGGCTAATTCACTCCCAAAGAA
GACAAGATATCCTTGATCTGTGGATCTACCACACACAAGGCTACTTCCCTGATTAGCAGAACTACACACC
AGGGCCAGGGGTCAGATATCCACTGACCTTTGGATGGTGCTACAAGCTAGTACCAGTTGAGCCAGATAAG
GTAGAAGAGGCCAATAAAGGAGAGAACACCAGCTTGTTACACCCTGTGAGCCTGCATGGGATGGATGACC
CGGAGAGAGAAGTGTTAGAGTGGAGGTTTGACAGCCGCCTAGCATTTCATCACGTGGCCCGAGAGCTGCA
TCCGGAGTACTTCAAGAACTGCTGATATCGAGCTTGCTACAAGGGACTTTCCGCTGGGGACTTTCCAGGG
AGGCGTGGCCTGGGCGGGACTGGGGAGTGGCGAGCCCTCAGATCCTGCATATAAGCAGCTGCTTTTTGCC
TGTACTGGGTCTCTCTGGTTAGACCAGATCTGAGCCTGGGAGCTCTCTGGCTAACTAGGGAACCCACTGC
TTAAGCCTCAATAAAGCTTGCCTTGAGTGCTTCAAGTAGTGTGTGCCCGTCTGTTGTGTGACTCTGGTAA
CTAGAGATCCCTCAGACCCTTTTAGTCAGTGTGGAAAATCTCTAGCAGTGGCGCCCGAACAGGGACTTGA
AAGCGAAAGGGAAACCAGAGGAGCTCTCTCGACGCAGGACTCGGCTTGCTGAAGCGCGCACGGCAAGAGG
CGAGGGGCGGCGACTGGTGAGTACGCCAAAAATTTTGACTAGCGGAGGCTAGAAGGAGAGAGATGGGTGC
GAGAGCGTCAGTATTAAGCGGGGGAGAATTAGATCGCGATGGGAAAAAATTCGGTTAAGGCCAGGGGGAA
AGAAAAAATATAAATTAAAACATATAGTATGGGCAAGCAGGGAGCTAGAACGATTCGCAGTTAATCCTGG
CCTGTTAGAAACATCAGAAGGCTGTAGACAAATACTGGGACAGCTACAACCATCCCTTCAGACAGGATCA
GAAGAACTTAGATCATTATATAATACAGTAGCAACCCTCTATTGTGTGCATCAAAGGATAGAGATAAAAG
ACACCAAGGAAGCTTTAGACAAGATAGAGGAAGAGCAAAACAAAAGTAAGACCACCGCACAGCAAGCGGC
CGCTGATCTTCAGACCTGGAGGAGGAGATATGAGGGACAATTGGAGAAGTGAATTATATAAATATAAAGT
AGTAAAAATTGAACCATTAGGAGTAGCACCCACCAAGGCAAAGAGAAGAGTGGTGCAGAGAGAAAAAAGA
GCAGTGGGAATAGGAGCTTTGTTCCTTGGGTTCTTGGGAGCAGCAGGAAGCACTATGGGCGCAGCGTCAA
TGACGCTGACGGTACAGGCCAGACAATTATTGTCTGGTATAGTGCAGCAGCAGAACAATTTGCTGAGGGC
TATTGAGGCGCAACAGCATCTGTTGCAACTCACAGTCTGGGGCATCAAGCAGCTCCAGGCAAGAATCCTG
GCTGTGGAAAGATACCTAAAGGATCAACAGCTCCTGGGGATTTGGGGTTGCTCTGGAAAACTCATTTGCA
CCACTGCTGTGCCTTGGAATGCTAGTTGGAGTAATAAATCTCTGGAACAGATTTGGAATCACACGACCTG
GATGGAGTGGGACAGAGAAATTAACAATTACACAAGCTTAATACACTCCTTAATTGAAGAATCGCAAAAC
CAGCAAGAAAAGAATGAACAAGAATTATTGGAATTAGATAAATGGGCAAGTTTGTGGAATTGGTTTAACA
TAACAAATTGGCTGTGGTATATAAAATTATTCATAATGATAGTAGGAGGCTTGGTAGGTTTAAGAATAGT
TTTTGCTGTACTTTCTATAGTGAATAGAGTTAGGCAGGGATATTCACCATTATCGTTTCAGACCCACCTC
CCAACCCCGAGGGGACCCGACAGGCCCGAAGGAATAGAAGAAGAAGGTGGAGAGAGAGACAGAGACAGAT
CCATTCGATTAGTGAACGGATCTCGACGGTATCGCCGAATTCACAAATGGCAGTATTCATCCACAATTTT
AAAAGAAAAGGGGGGATTGGGGGGTACAGTGCAGGGGAAAGAATAGTAGACATAATAGCAACAGACATAC
AAACTAAAGAATTACAAAAACAAATTACAAAAATTCAAAATTTTCGGGTTTATTACAGGGACAGCAGAGA
TCCACTTTGGGGCGATAAGCTTGGGAGTTCCGCGTTACATAACTTACGGTAAATGGCCCGCCTGGCTGAC
CGCCCAACGACCCCCGCCCATTGACGTCAATAATGACGTATGTTCCCATAGTAACGCCAATAGGGACTTT
CCATTGACGTCAATGGGTGGAGTATTTACGGTAAACTGCCCACTTGGCAGTACATCAAGTGTATCATATG
CCAAGTACGCCCCCTATTGACGTCAATGACGGTAAATGGCCCGCCTGGCATTATGCCCAGTACATGACCT
TATGGGACTTTCCTACTTGGCAGTACATCTACGTATTAGTCATCGCTATTACCATGGTGATGCGGTTTTG
GCAGTACATCAATGGGCGTGGATAGCGGTTTGACTCACGGGGATTTCCAAGTCTCCACCCCATTGACGTC
AATGGGAGTTTGTTTTGGCACCAAAATCAACGGGACTTTCCAAAATGTCGTAACAACTCCGCCCCATTGA
CGCAAATGGGCGGTAGGCGTGTACGGTGGGAGGTCTATATAAGCAGAGCTCGTTTAGTGAACCGTCAGAT
CGCCTGGAGACGCCATCCACGCTGTTTTGACCTCCATAGAAGACACCGACTCTAGAGGATCTGCTAGCGC
CACCATGGCCCTCTCAGTGGACTCATCGTGGCATCGGTGGCAGTGGAGAGTCAGAGATGGCTTCCCCCAT
TGTCCATCGGAAACCACACCGCTGCTCTCTCCAGAGAAAGGGAGACAGAGCTACAACTTGACACAGCAGC
GGGTCGTGTTCCCCAACAACAGCATATTCCATCAAGATTGGGAAGAGGTCTCCAGGAGATACCCTGGCAA
CAGAACCTGCACAACCAAATACACCCTCTTCACCTTCCTGCCCCGGAATCTCTTTGAGCAATTTCATAGA
TGGGCTAACCTCTATTTCCTGTTCCTGGTGATTTTGAACTGGATGCCCTCCATGGAAGTCTTCCACAGAG
AAATCACCATGTTACCATTGGCCATTGTCCTGTTCGTCATCATGATCAAGGATGGCATGGAGGACTTCAA
GAGACACCGCTTTGATAAAGCAATAAACTGCTCCAACATTCGAATTTATGAAAGAAAAGAGCAGACCTAT
GTGCAGAAGTGCTGGAAGGATGTGCGCGTGGGAGACTTCATCCAAATGAAATGCAATGAGATTGTCCCAG
CAGACATACTCCTCCTTTTTTCCTCTGACCCCAATGGGATATGCCATCTGGAAACTGCCAGCTTGGATGG
AGAGACAAACCTCAAGCAAAGATGTGTCGTGAAGGGCTTCTCACAGCAGGAGGTACAGTTCGAACCAGAG
CTTTTCCACAATACCATCGTGTGTGAGAAACCCAACAACCACCTCAACAAATTTAAGGGTTATATGGAGC
ATCCTGACCAGACCAGGACTGGCTTTGGCTGTGAGAGTCTTCTGCTTCGAGGCTGCACCATCAGAAACAC
CGAGATGGCTGTTGGCATTGTCATCTATGCAGGCCATGAGACGAAAGCCATGCTGAACAACAGTGGCCCC
CGGTACAAACGCAGCAAGATTGAGCGGCGCATGAATATAGACATCTTCTTCTGCATTGGGATCCTCATCC
TCATGTGCCTTATTGGAGCTGTAGGTCACAGCATCTGGAATGGGACCTTTGAAGAACACCCTCCCTTCGA
TGTGCCAGATGCCAATGGCAGCTTCCTTCCCAGTGCCCTTGGGGGCTTCTACATGTTCCTCACAATGATC
ATCCTGCTCCAGGTGCTGATCCCCATCTCTTTGTATGTCTCCATTGAGCTGGTGAAGCTCGGGCAAGTGT
TCTTCTTGAGCAATGACCTTGACCTGTATGATGAAGAGACCGATTTATCCATTCAATGTCGAGCCCTCAA
CATCGCAGAGGACTTGGGCCAGATCCAGTACATCTTCTCCGATAAGACGGGGACCCTGACAGAGAACAAG
ATGGTGTTCCGACGTTGCACCATCATGGGCAGCGAGTATTCTCACCAAGAAAATGCTAAGCGACTGGAGA
CCCCAAAGGAGCTGGACTCAGATGGTGAAGAGTGGACCCAATACCAATGCCTGTCCTTCTCGGCTAGATG
GGCCCAGGATCCAGCAACTATGAGAAGCCAAAAAGGTGCTCAGCCTCTGAGGAGGAGCCAGAGTGCCCGG
GTGCCCATCCAGGGCCACTACCGGCAAAGGTCTATGGGGCACCGTGAAAGCTCACAGCCTCCTGTGGCCT
TCAGCAGCTCCATAGAAAAAGATGTAACTCCAGATAAAAACCTACTGACCAAGGTTCGAGATGCTGCCCT
GTGGTTGGAGACCTTGTCAGACAGCAGACCTGCCAAGGCTTCCCTCTCCACCACCTCCTCCATTGCTGAT
TTCTTCCTTGCCTTAACCATCTGCAACTCTGTCATGGTGTCCACAACCACCGAGCCCAGGCAGAGGGTCA
CCATCAAACCCTCAAGCAAGGCTCTGGGGACGTCCCTGGAGAAGATTCAGCAGCTCTTCCAGAAGTTGAA
GCTATTGAGCCTCAGCCAGTCATTCTCATCCACTGCACCCTCTGACACAGACCTCGGGGAGAGCTTAGGG
GCCAACGTGGCCACCACAGACTCGGATGAGAGAGATGATGCATCTGTGTGCAGTGGAGGTGACTCCACTG
ATGACGGTGGCTACAGGAGCAGCATGTGGGACCAGGGCGACATCCTGGAGTCTGGGTCAGGCACTTCCTT
GGAGGAGGCATTGGAGGCCCCAGCCACAGACCTGGCCAGGCCTGAGTTCTGTTACGAGGCTGAGAGCCCT
GATGAGGCCGCCCTGGTGCACGCTGCCCATGCCTACAGCTTCACACTAGTGTCCCGGACACCTGAGCAGG
TGACTGTGCGCCTGCCCCAGGGCACCTGCCTCACCTTCAGCCTCCTCTGCACCCTGGGCTTTGACTCTGT
CAGGAAGAGAATGTCTGTGGTTGTGAGGCACCCACTGACTGGCGAGATTGTTGTCTACACCAAGGGTGCT
GACTCGGTCATCATGGACCTGCTGGAAGACCCAGCCTGCGTACCTGACATTAATATGGAAAAGAAGCTGA
GAAAAATCCGAGCCCGGACCCAAAAGCATCTAGACTTGTATGCAAGAGATGGCCTGCGCACACTATGCAT
TGCCAAGAAGGTTGTAAGCGAAGAGGACTTCCGGAGATGGGCCAGTTTCCGGCGTGAGGCTGAGGCATCC
CTCGACAACCGAGATGAGCTTCTCATGGAAACTGCACAGCATCTGGAGAATCAACTCACCTTACTTGGAG
CCACTGGGATCGAAGACCGGCTGCAGGAAGGAGTTCCAGATACGATTGCCACTCTGCGGGAGGCTGGGAT
CCAGCTCTGGGTCCTGACTGGAGATAAGCAGGAGACAGCGGTCAACATTGCCCATTCCTGCAGACTGTTA
AATCAGACCGACACTGTTTATACCATCAATACAGAGAATCAGGAGACCTGTGAATCCATCCTCAATTGTG
CATTGGAAGAGCTAAAGCAATTTCGTGAACTACAGAAGCCAGACCGCAAGCTCTTTGGATTCCGCTTACC
TTCCAAGACACCATCCATCACCTCAGAAGCTGTGGTTCCAGCAGCTGGATTGGTCATCGATGGGAAGACA
TTGAATGCCATCTTCCAGGGAAAGCTAGAGAAGAAGTTTCTGGAATTGACCCAGTATTGTCGGTCCGTCC
TGTGCTGCCGCTCCACGCCACTCCAGAAGAGTATGATAGTCAAGCTGGTGCGAGACAAGTTGCGCGTCAT
GACCCTTTCCATAGGTGATGGAGCAAATGATGTAAGCATGATTCAAGCTGCTGATATTGGAATTGGAATA
TCTGGACAGGAAGGCATGCAGGCTGTCATGTCCAGCGACTTTGCCATCACCCGCTTTAAGCATCTCAAGA
AGTTGCTGCTCGTGCATGGCCACTGGTGTTACTCGCGCCTGGCCAGGATGGTGGTGTACTACCTCTACAA
GAACGTGTGCTACGTCAACCTGCTCTTCTGGTATCAGTTCTTCTGTGGTTTCTCCAGCTCCACCATGATT
GATTACTGGCAGATGATATTCTTCAATCTCTTCTTTACCTCCTTGCCTCCTCTTGTCTTTGGAGTCCTTG
ACAAAGACATCTCTGCAGAAACACTCCTGGCATTGCCTGAGCTATACAAGAGTGGCCAGAACTCTGAGTG
CTATAACCTGTCGACTTTCTGGATTTCTATGGTGGATGCATTCTACCAGAGCCTCATCTGTTTCTTTATC
CCTTACCTGGCCTATAAGGGCTCTGATATAGATGTCTTTACCTTTGGGACACCAATCAACACCATCTCCC
TCACCACAATCCTTTTGCACCAGGCAATGGAAATGAAGACATGGACCATTTTCCACGGAGTCGTGCTCCT
CGGCAGCTTCCTGATGTACTTTCTGGTATCCCTCCTGTACAATGCCACCTGCGTCATCTGCAACAGCCCC
ACCAATCCCTATTGGGTGATGGAAGGCCAGCTCTCAAACCCCACTTTCTACCTCGTCTGCTTTCTCACAC
CAGTTGTTGCTCTTCTCCCAAGATACTTTTTCCTGTCTCTGCAAGGAACTTGTGGGAAGTCTCTAATCTC
AAAAGCTCAGAAAATTGACAAACTCCCCCCAGACAAAAGAAACCTGGAAATCCAGAGTTGGAGAAGCAGA
CAGAGGCCTGCCCCTGTCCCCGAAGTGGCTCGACCAACTCACCACCCAGTGTCATCTATCACAGGACAGG
ACTTCAGTGCCAGCACCCCAAAGAGCTCTAACCCTCCCAAGAGGAAGCATGTGGAAGAGTCAGTACTCCA
CGAACAGAGATGTGGCACGGAGTGCATGAGGGATGACTCATGCTCAGGGGACTCCTCAGCTCAACTCTCA
TCCGGGGAGCACCTGCTGGGACCTAACAGGATAATGGCCTACTCAAGAGGACAGACTGATATGTGCCGGT
GCTCAAAGAGGAGCAGCCATCGCCGATCCCAGAGTTCACTGACCATATAGTACCTCGAGCACTAGTCCCC
GGGACCGCGGCACGCGTGCTCTAGCCCAATTCCGCCCCCTCCCCCCCCCCTAACGTTACTGGCCGAAGCC
GCTTGGAATAAGGCCGGTGTGCGTTTGTCTATATGTTATTTTCCACCATATTGCCGTCTTTTGGCAATGT
GAGGGCCCGGAAACCTGGCCCTGTCTTCTTGACGAGCATTCCTAGGGGTCTTTCCCCTCTCGCCAAAGGA
ATGCAAGGTCTGTTGAATGTCGTGAAGGAAGCAGTTCCTCTGGAAGCTTCTTGAAGACAAACAACGTCTG
TAGCGACCCTTTGCAGGCAGCGGAACCCCCCACCTGGCGACAGGTGCCTCTGCGGCCAAAAGCCACGTGT
ATAAGATACACCTGCAAAGGCGGCACAACCCCAGTGCCACGTTGTGAGTTGGATAGTTGTGGAAAGAGTC
AAATGGCTCTCCTCAAGCGTATTCAACAAGGGGCTGAAGGATGCCCAGAAGGTACCCCATTGTATGGGAT
CTGATCTGGGGCCTCGGTGCACATGCTTTACATGTGTTTAGTCGAGGTTAAAAAAACGTCTAGGCCCCCC
GAACCACGGGGACGTGGTTTTCCTTTGAAAAACACGATGATAATATGGGCACCGAGTACAAGCCCACGGT
GCGCCTCGCCACCCGCGACGACGTCCCCCGGGCCGTACGCACCCTCGCCGCCGCGTTCGCCGACTACCCC
GCCACGCGCCACACCGTCGACCCGGACCGCCACATCGAGCGGGTCACCGAGCTGCAAGAACTCTTCCTCA
CGCGCGTCGGGCTCGACATCGGCAAGGTGTGGGTCGCGGACGACGGCGCCGCGGTGGCGGTCTGGACCAC
GCCGGAGAGCGTCGAAGCGGGGGCGGTGTTCGCCGAGATCGGCCCGCGCATGGCCGAGTTGAGCGGTTCC
CGGCTGGCCGCGCAGCAACAGATGGAAGGCCTCCTGGCGCCGCACCGGCCCAAGGAGCCCGCGTGGTTCC
TGGCCACCGTCGGCGTCTCGCCCGACCACCAGGGCAAGGGTCTGGGCAGCGCCGTCGTGCTCCCCGGAGT
GGAGGCGGCCGAGCGCGCCGGGGTGCCCGCCTTCCTGGAGACCTCCGCGCCCCGCAACCTCCCCTTCTAC
GAGCGGCTCGGCTTCACCGTCACCGCCGACGTCGAGGTGCCCGAAGGACCGCGCACCTGGTGCATGACCC
GCAAGCCCGGTGCCTGAGGCGCGTTGAATTCCCGATAATCAACCTCTGGATTACAAAATTTGTGAAAGAT
TGACTGGTATTCTTAACTATGTTGCTCCTTTTACGCTATGTGGATACGCTGCTTTAATGCCTTTGTATCA
TGCTATTGCTTCCCGTATGGCTTTCATTTTCTCCTCCTTGTATAAATCCTGGTTGCTGTCTCTTTATGAG
GAGTTGTGGCCCGTTGTCAGGCAACGTGGCGTGGTGTGCACTGTGTTTGCTGACGCAACCCCCACTGGTT
GGGGCATTGCCACCACCTGTCAGCTCCTTTCCGGGACTTTCGCTTTCCCCCTCCCTATTGCCACGGCGGA
ACTCATCGCCGCCTGCCTTGCCCGCTGCTGGACAGGGGCTCGGCTGTTGGGCACTGACAATTCCGTGGTG
TTGTCGGGGAAGCTGACGTCCTTTCCATGGCTGCTCGCCTGTGTTGCCACCTGGATTCTGCGCGGGACGT
CCTTCTGCTACGTCCCTTCGGCCCTCAATCCAGCGGACCTTCCTTCCCGCGGCCTGCTGCCGGCTCTGCG
GCCTCTTCCGCGTCTTCGCCTTCGCCCTCAGACGAGTCGGATCTCCCTTTGGGCCGCCTCCCCGCATCGG
GAATTCTGTCGACTGGTACCTTTAAGACCAATGACTTACAAGGCAGCTGTAGATCTTAGCCACTTTTTAA
AAGAAAAGGGGGGACTGGAAGGGCTAATTCACTCCCAACGAAGACAAAATCGTCGAGAGATGCTGCATAT
AAGCAGCTGCTTTTTGCTTGTACTGGGTCTCTCTGGTTAGACCAGATCTGAGCCTGGGAGCTCTCTGGCT
AACTAGGGAACCCACTGCTTAAGCCTCAATAAAGCTTGCCTTGAGTGCTTCAAGTAGTGTGTGCCCGTCT
GTTGTGTGACTCTGGTAACTAGAGATCCCTCAGACCCTTTTAGTCAGTGTGGAAAATCTCTAGCAGTAGT
AGTTCATGTCATCTTATTATTCAGTATTTATAACTTGCAAAGAAATGAATATCAGAGAGTGAGAGGCCTT
GACATTATAATAGATTTAGCAGGAATTGAACTAGGAGTGGAGCACACAGGCAAAGCTGCAGAAGTACTTG
GAAGAAGCCACCAGAGATACTCACGATTCTGCACATACCTGGCTAATCCCAGATCCTAAGGATTACATTA
AGTTTACTAACATTTATATAATGATTTATAGTTTAAAGTATAAACTTATCTAATTTACTATTCTGACAGA
TATTAATTAATCCTCAAATATCATAAGAGATGATTACTATTATCCCCATTTA
